>Addgene plasmid #76047 | LIMK1 gRNA (BRDN0001144894) | addgene full sequence | sequence record 185078 | Addgene Assembled Sequence
CCCGGGTGCAAAGATGGATAAAGTTTTAAACAGAGAGGAATCTTTGCAGCTAATGGACCTTCTAGGTCTT
GAAAGGAGTGGGAATTGGCTCCGGTGCCCGTCAGTGGGCAGAGCGCACATCGCCCACAGTCCCCGAGAAG
TTGGGGGGAGGGGTCGGCAATTGATCCGGTGCCTAGAGAAGGTGGCGCGGGGTAAACTGGGAAAGTGATG
TCGTGTACTGGCTCCGCCTTTTTCCCGAGGGTGGGGGAGAACCGTATATAAGTGCAGTAGTCGCCGTGAA
CGTTCTTTTTCGCAACGGGTTTGCCGCCAGAACACAGGTAAGTGCCGTGTGTGGTTCCCGCGGGCCTGGC
CTCTTTACGGGTTATGGCCCTTGCGTGCCTTGAATTACTTCCACCTGGCTGCAGTACGTGATTCTTGATC
CCGAGCTTCGGGTTGGAAGTGGGTGGGAGAGTTCGAGGCCTTGCGCTTAAGGAGCCCCTTCGCCTCGTGC
TTGAGTTGAGGCCTGGCCTGGGCGCTGGGGCCGCCGCGTGCGAATCTGGTGGCACCTTCGCGCCTGTCTC
GCTGCTTTCGATAAGTCTCTAGCCATTTAAAATTTTTGATGACCTGCTGCGACGCTTTTTTTCTGGCAAG
ATAGTCTTGTAAATGCGGGCCAAGATCTGCACACTGGTATTTCGGTTTTTGGGGCCGCGGGCGGCGACGG
GGCCCGTGCGTCCCAGCGCACATGTTCGGCGAGGCGGGGCCTGCGAGCGCGGCCACCGAGAATCGGACGG
GGGTAGTCTCAAGCTGGCCGGCCTGCTCTGGTGCCTGGCCTCGCGCCGCCGTGTATCGCCCCGCCCTGGG
CGGCAAGGCTGGCCCGGTCGGCACCAGTTGCGTGAGCGGAAAGATGGCCGCTTCCCGGCCCTGCTGCAGG
GAGCTCAAAATGGAGGACGCGGCGCTCGGGAGAGCGGGCGGGTGAGTCACCCACACAAAGGAAAAGGGCC
TTTCCGTCCTCAGCCGTCGCTTCATGTGACTCCACGGAGTACCGGGCGCCGTCCAGGCACCTCGATTAGT
TCTCGAGCTTTTGGAGTACGTCGTCTTTAGGTTGGGGGGAGGGGTTTTATGCGATGGAGTTTCCCCACAC
TGAGTGGGTGGAGACTGAAGTTAGGCCAGCTTGGCACTTGATGTAATTCTCCTTGGAATTTGCCCTTTTT
GAGTTTGGATCTTGGTTCATTCTCAAGCCTCAGACAGTGGTTCAAAGTTTTTTTCTTCCATTTCAGGTGT
CGTGACGTACGGCCACCATGACCGAGTACAAGCCCACGGTGCGCCTCGCCACCCGCGACGACGTCCCCAG
GGCCGTACGCACCCTCGCCGCCGCGTTCGCCGACTACCCCGCCACGCGCCACACCGTCGATCCGGACCGC
CACATCGAGCGGGTCACCGAGCTGCAAGAACTCTTCCTCACGCGCGTCGGGCTCGACATCGGCAAGGTGT
GGGTCGCGGACGACGGCGCCGCCGTGGCGGTCTGGACCACGCCGGAGAGCGTCGAAGCGGGGGCGGTGTT
CGCCGAGATCGGCCCGCGCATGGCCGAGTTGAGCGGTTCCCGGCTGGCCGCGCAGCAACAGATGGAAGGC
CTCCTGGCGCCGCACCGGCCCAAGGAGCCCGCGTGGTTCCTGGCCACCGTCGGAGTCTCGCCCGACCACC
AGGGCAAGGGTCTGGGCAGCGCCGTCGTGCTCCCCGGAGTGGAGGCGGCCGAGCGCGCCGGGGTGCCCGC
CTTCCTGGAGACCTCCGCGCCCCGCAACCTCCCCTTCTACGAGCGGCTCGGCTTCACCGTCACCGCCGAC
GTCGAGGTGCCCGAAGGACCGCGCACCTGGTGCATGACCCGCAAGCCCGGTGCCTGAACGCGTTAAGTCG
ACAATCAACCTCTGGATTACAAAATTTGTGAAAGATTGACTGGTATTCTTAACTATGTTGCTCCTTTTAC
GCTATGTGGATACGCTGCTTTAATGCCTTTGTATCATGCTATTGCTTCCCGTATGGCTTTCATTTTCTCC
TCCTTGTATAAATCCTGGTTGCTGTCTCTTTATGAGGAGTTGTGGCCCGTTGTCAGGCAACGTGGCGTGG
TGTGCACTGTGTTTGCTGACGCAACCCCCACTGGTTGGGGCATTGCCACCACCTGTCAGCTCCTTTCCGG
GACTTTCGCTTTCCCCCTCCCTATTGCCACGGCGGAACTCATCGCCGCCTGCCTTGCCCGCTGCTGGACA
GGGGCTCGGCTGTTGGGCACTGACAATTCCGTGGTGTTGTCGGGGAAATCATCGTCCTTTCCTTGGCTGC
TCGCCTGTGTTGCCACCTGGATTCTGCGCGGGACGTCCTTCTGCTACGTCCCTTCGGCCCTCAATCCAGC
GGACCTTCCTTCCCGCGGCCTGCTGCCGGCTCTGCGGCCTCTTCCGCGTCTTCGCCTTCGCCCTCAGACG
AGTCGGATCTCCCTTTGGGCCGCCTCCCCGCGTCGACTTTAAGACCAATGACTTACAAGGCAGCTGTAGA
TCTTAGCCACTTTTTAAAAGAAAAGGGGGGACTGGAAGGGCTAATTCACTCCCAACGAAGACAAGATCTG
CTTTTTGCTTGTACTGGGTCTCTCTGGTTAGACCAGATCTGAGCCTGGGAGCTCTCTGGCTAACTAGGGA
ACCCACTGCTTAAGCCTCAATAAAGCTTGCCTTGAGTGCTTCAAGTAGTGTGTGCCCGTCTGTTGTGTGA
CTCTGGTAACTAGAGATCCCTCAGACCCTTTTAGTCAGTGTGGAAAATCTCTAGCAGTACGTATAGTAGT
TCATGTCATCTTATTATTCAGTATTTATAACTTGCAAAGAAATGAATATCAGAGAGTGAGAGGAACTTGT
TTATTGCAGCTTATAATGGTTACAAATAAAGCAATAGCATCACAAATTTCACAAATAAAGCATTTTTTTC
ACTGCATTCTAGTTGTGGTTTGTCCAAACTCATCAATGTATCTTATCATGTCTGGCTCTAGCTATCCCGC
CCCTAACTCCGCCCATCCCGCCCCTAACTCCGCCCAGTTCCGCCCATTCTCCGCCCCATGGCTGACTAAT
TTTTTTTATTTATGCAGAGGCCGAGGCCGCCTCGGCCTCTGAGCTATTCCAGAAGTAGTGAGGAGGCTTT
TTTGGAGGCCTAGGGACGTACCCAATTCGCCCTATAGTGAGTCGTATTACGCGCGCTCACTGGCCGTCGT
TTTACAACGTCGTGACTGGGAAAACCCTGGCGTTACCCAACTTAATCGCCTTGCAGCACATCCCCCTTTC
GCCAGCTGGCGTAATAGCGAAGAGGCCCGCACCGATCGCCCTTCCCAACAGTTGCGCAGCCTGAATGGCG
AATGGG
[124 nt withheld, positions 3367-3490]
C
[91 nt withheld, positions 3492-3582]
A
[49 nt withheld, positions 3584-3632]
CCTTTGACGTTGGAGTCCACGTTCTTT
[37 nt withheld, positions 3660-3696]
ACCCTATCTCGGTCTATTCTTTTGATTTATAAGGGATTTTGCCGATTTCGGCCTATTGGTTAAAAAATGA
GCTGATTTAACAAAAATTTAACGCGAATTTTAACAAAATATTAACGCTTACAATTTAGGTGGCACTTTTC
GGGGAAATGTGCGCGGAACCCCTATTTGTTTATTTTTCTAAATACATTCAAATATGTATCCGCTCATGAG
ACAATAACCCTGATAAATGCTTCAATAATATTGAAAAAGGAAGAGTATGAGTATTCAACATTTCCGTGTC
GCCCTTATTCCCTTTTTTGCGGCATTTTGCCTTCCTGTTTTTGCTCACCCAGAAACGCTGGTGAAAGTAA
AAGATGCTGAAGATCAGTTGGGTGCACGAGTGGGTTACATCGAACTGGATCTCAACAGCGGTAAGATCCT
TGAGAGTTTTCGCCCCGAAGAACGTTTTCCAATGATGAGCACTTTTAAAGTTCTGCTATGTGGCGCGGTA
TTATCCCGTATTGACGCCGGGCAAGAGCAACTCGGTCGCCGCATACACTATTCTCAGAATGACTTGGTTG
AGTACTCACCAGTCACAGAAAAGCATCTTACGGATGGCATGACAGTAAGAGAATTATGCAGTGCTGCCAT
AACCATGAGTGATAACACTGCGGCCAACTTACTTCTGACAACGATCGGAGGACCGAAGGAGCTAACCGCT
TTTTTGCACAACATGGGGGATCATGTAACTCGCCTTGATCGTTGGGAACCGGAGCTGAATGAAGCCATAC
CAAACGACGAGCGTGACACCACGATGCCTGTAGCAATGGCAACAACGTTGCGCAAACTATTAACTGGCGA
ACTACTTACTCTAGCTTCCCGGCAACAATTAATAGACTGGATGGAGGCGGATAAAGTTGCAGGACCACTT
CTGCGCTCGGCCCTTCCGGCTGGCTGGTTTATTGCTGATAAATCTGGAGCCGGTGAGCGTGGGTCTCGCG
GTATCATTGCAGCACTGGGGCCAGATGGTAAGCCCTCCCGTATCGTAGTTATCTACACGACGGGGAGTCA
GGCAACTATGGATGAACGAAATAGACAGATCGCTGAGATAGGTGCCTCACTGATTAAGCATTGGTAACTG
TCAGACCAAGTTTACTCATATATACTTTAGATTGATTTAAAACTTCATTTTTAATTTAAAAGGATCTAGG
TGAAGATCCTTTTTGATAATCTCATGACCAAAATCCCTTAACGTGAGTTTTCGTTCCACTGAGCGTCAGA
CCCCGTAGAAAAGATCAAAGGATCTTCTTGAGATCCTTTTTTTCTGCGCGTAATCTGCTGCTTGCAAACA
AAAAAACCACCGCTACCAGCGGTGGTTTGTTTGCCGGATCAAGAGCTACCAACTCTTTTTCCGAAGGTAA
CTGGCTTCAGCAGAGCGCAGATACCAAATACTGTTCTTCTAGTGTAGCCGTAGTTAGGCCACCACTTCAA
GAACTCTGTAGCACCGCCTACATACCTCGCTCTGCTAATCCTGTTACCAGTGGCTGCTGCCAGTGGCGAT
AAGTCGTGTCTTACCGGGTTGGACTCAAGACGATAGTTACCGGATAAGGCGCAGCGGTCGGGCTGAACGG
GGGGTTCGTGCACACAGCCCAGCTTGGAGCGAACGACCTACACCGAACTGAGATACCTACAGCGTGAGCT
ATGAGAAAGCGCCACGCTTCCCGAAGGGAGAAAGGCGGACAGGTATCCGGTAAGCGGCAGGGTCGGAACA
GGAGAGCGCACGAGGGAGCTTCCAGGGGGAAACGCCTGGTATCTTTATAGTCCTGTCGGGTTTCGCCACC
TCTGACTTGAGCGTCGATTTTTGTGATGCTCGTCAGGGGGGCGGAGCCTATGGAAAAACGCCAGCAACGC
GGCCTTTTTACGGTTCCTGGCCTTTTGCTGGCCTTTTGCTCACATGTTCTTTCCTGCGTTATCCCCTGAT
TCTGTGGATAACCGTATTACCGCCTTTGAGTGAGCTGATACCGCTCGCCGCAGCCGAACGACCGAGCGCA
GCGAGTCAGTGAGCGAGGAAGCGGAAGAGCGCCCAATACGCAAACCGCCTCTCCCCGCGCGTTGGCCGAT
TCATTAATGCAGCTGGCACGACAGGTTTCCCGACTGGAAAGCGGGCAGTGAGCGCAACGCAATTAATGTG
AGTTAGCTCACTCATTAGGCACCCCAGGCTTTACACTTTATGCTTCCGGCTCGTATGTTGTGTGGAATTG
TGAGCGGATAACAATTTCACACAGGAAACAGCTATGACCATGATTACGCCAAGCGCGCAATTAACCCTCA
CTAAAGGGAACAAAAGCTGGAGCTGCAAGCTTAATGTAGTCTTATGCAATACTCTTGTAGTCTTGCAACA
TGGTAACGATGAGTTAGCAACATGCCTTACAAGGAGAGAAAAAGCACCGTGCATGCCGATTGGTGGAAGT
AAGGTGGTACGATCGTGCCTTATTAGGAAGGCAACAGACGGGTCTGACATGGATTGGACGAACCACTGAA
TTGCCGCATTGCAGAGATATTGTATTTAAGTGCCTAGCTCGATACATAAACGGGTCTCTCTGGTTAGACC
AGATCTGAGCCTGGGAGCTCTCTGGCTAACTAGGGAACCCACTGCTTAAGCCTCAATAAAGCTTGCCTTG
AGTGCTTCAAGTAGTGTGTGCCCGTCTGTTGTGTGACTCTGGTAACTAGAGATCCCTCAGACCCTTTTAG
TCAGTGTGGAAAATCTCTAGCAGTGGCGCCCGAACAGGGACTTGAAAGCGAAAGGGAAACCAGAGGAGCT
CTCTCGACGCAGGACTCGGCTTGCTGAAGCGCGCACGGCAAGAGGCGAGGGGCGGCGACTGGTGAGTACG
CCAAAAATTTTGACTAGCGGAGGCTAGAAGGAGAGAGATGGGTGCGAGAGCGTCAGTATTAAGCGGGGGA
GAATTAGATCGCGATGGGAAAAAATTCGGTTAAGGCCAGGGGGAAAGAAAAAATATAAATTAAAACATAT
AGTATGGGCAAGCAGGGAGCTAGAACGATTCGCAGTTAATCCTGGCCTGTTAGAAACATCAGAAGGCTGT
AGACAAATACTGGGACAGCTACAACCATCCCTTCAGACAGGATCAGAAGAACTTAGATCATTATATAATA
CAGTAGCAACCCTCTATTGTGTGCATCAAAGGATAGAGATAAAAGACACCAAGGAAGCTTTAGACAAGAT
AGAGGAAGAGCAAAACAAAAGTAAGACCACCGCACAGCAAGCGGCCGCTGATCTTCAGACCTGGAGGAGG
AGATATGAGGGACAATTGGAGAAGTGAATTATATAAATATAAAGTAGTAAAAATTGAACCATTAGGAGTA
GCACCCACCAAGGCAAAGAGAAGAGTGGTGCAGAGAGAAAAAAGAGCAGTGGGAATAGGAGCTTTGTTCC
TTGGGTTCTTGGGAGCAGCAGGAAGCACTATGGGCGCAGCGTCAATGACGCTGACGGTACAGGCCAGACA
ATTATTGTCTGGTATAGTGCAGCAGCAGAACAATTTGCTGAGGGCTATTGAGGCGCAACAGCATCTGTTG
CAACTCACAGTCTGGGGCATCAAGCAGCTCCAGGCAAGAATCCTGGCTGTGGAAAGATACCTAAAGGATC
AACAGCTCCTGGGGATTTGGGGTTGCTCTGGAAAACTCATTTGCACCACTGCTGTGCCTTGGAATGCTAG
TTGGAGTAATAAATCTCTGGAACAGATTTGGAATCACACGACCTGGATGGAGTGGGACAGAGAAATTAAC
AATTACACAAGCTTAATACACTCCTTAATTGAAGAATCGCAAAACCAGCAAGAAAAGAATGAACAAGAAT
TATTGGAATTAGATAAATGGGCAAGTTTGTGGAATTGGTTTAACATAACAAATTGGCTGTGGTATATAAA
ATTATTCATAATGATAGTAGGAGGCTTGGTAGGTTTAAGAATAGTTTTTGCTGTACTTTCTATAGTGAAT
AGAGTTAGGCAGGGATATTCACCATTATCGTTTCAGACCCACCTCCCAACCCCGAGGGGACCCAGAGAGG
GCCTATTTCCCATGATTCCTTCATATTTGCATATACGATACAAGGCTGTTAGAGAGATAATTAGAATTAA
TTTGACTGTAAACACAAAGATATTAGTACAAAATACGTGACGTAGAAAGTAATAATTTCTTGGGTAGTTT
GCAGTTTTAAAATTATGTTTTAAAATGGACTATCATATGCTTACCGTAACTTGAAAGTATTTCGATTTCT
TGGCTTTATATATCTTGTGGAAAGGACGAAACACCGTCCGGCTTATACTCCCAGCGGTTTTAGAGCTAGA
AATAGCAAGTTAAAATAAGGCTAGTCCGTTATCAACTTGAAAAAGTGGCACCGAGTCGGTGCTTTTTTAA
GCTTGGCGTAACTAGATCTTGAGACAAATGGCAGTATTCATCCACAATTTTAAAAGAAAAGGGGGGATTG
GGGGGTACAGTGCAGGGGAAAGAATAGTAGACATAATAGCAACAGACATACAAACTAAAGAATTACAAAA
ACAAATTACAAAAATTCAAAATTTTCGGGTTTATTACAGGGACAGCAGAGATCCACTTTGGCGCCGGCTC
GAGGGGG
Features (pLannotate 1.2.2; 29 found; start..end, strand, type, name):
     14..80      +  CDS            small t antigen (fragment): SV40 (simian virus 40) small t antigen
    106..317     +  promoter       EF-1α core promoter: core promoter for human elongation factor EF-1α
    318..1256    +  intron         EF-1α intron A: intron upstream of the start codon of human EF-1α
   1278..1877    +  CDS            PuroR (fragment): puromycin N-acetyltransferase; pac from Streptomyces; confers resistance to puromycin
   1893..2481    +  misc_feature   WPRE: woodchuck hepatitis virus posttranscriptional regulatory element
   2532..2551    +  misc_feature   cPPT/CTS (fragment): central polypurine tract and central termination sequence of HIV-1
   2553..2786    +  LTR            3' LTR (ΔU3): self-inactivating 3' long terminal repeat (LTR) from HIV-1
   2864..2985    +  polyA_signal   SV40 poly(A) signal: SV40 polyadenylation signal
   3025..3160    +  rep_origin     SV40 ori: SV40 origin of replication
   3181..3199    -  promoter       T7 promoter: promoter for bacteriophage T7 RNA polymerase
   3207..3362    +  CDS            lacZα (fragment): LacZα fragment of β-galactosidase; lacZ fragment
   3367..3795    +  rep_origin     f1 ori (sequence partly withheld): f1 bacteriophage origin of replication; arrow indicates direction of (+) strand synthesis
   3848..3952    +  promoter       AmpR promoter: bla
   3953..4813    +  CDS            AmpR: β-lactamase; bla; confers resistance to ampicillin, carbenicillin, and related antibiotics
   4984..5572    +  rep_origin     ori: high-copy-number ColE1/pMB1/pBR322/pUC origin of replication
   5755..5847    +  CDS            lacI (fragment): lac repressor; lacI; The lac repressor binds to the lac operator to inhibit transcription in E. coli. This inhibition can be relieved by adding lactose or isopropyl-β-D-thiogalactopyranoside (IPTG).
   5860..5881    +  protein_bind   CAP binding site: CAP binding activates transcription in the presence of cAMP. E. coli catabolite activator protein
   5896..5926    +  promoter       lac promoter: promoter for the E. coli lac operon
   5934..5950    +  protein_bind   lac operator: The lac repressor binds to the lac operator to inhibit transcription in E. coli. This inhibition can be relieved by adding lactose or isopropyl-β-D-thiogalactopyranoside (IPTG). lac repressor encoded by lacI
   5995..6013    +  promoter       T3 promoter: promoter for bacteriophage T3 RNA polymerase
   6041..6267    +  promoter       RSV promoter: Rous sarcoma virus enhancer/promoter
   6268..6448    +  LTR            5' LTR (truncated): truncated 5' long terminal repeat (LTR) from HIV-1
   6495..6620    +  misc_feature   HIV-1 Ψ: packaging signal of human immunodeficiency virus type 1
   6604..6967    +  CDS            HIV-1 gag (fragment): gag protein from human immunodeficiency virus 1; gag
   7113..7346    +  misc_feature   RRE: The Rev response element (RRE) of HIV-1 allows for Rev-dependent mRNA export from the nucleus to the cytoplasm.
   7723..7749    +  CDS            Rev (fragment): human immunodeficiency virus 1 (HIV-1) Rev protein; rev; enhances nuclear export of unspliced and incompletely spliced viral mRNAs
   7753..7993    +  promoter       U6 promoter: RNA polymerase III promoter for human U6 snRNA
   8023..8098    +  misc_RNA       gRNA scaffold: guide RNA scaffold for the Streptococcus pyogenes CRISPR/Cas9 system
   8154..8271    +  misc_feature   cPPT/CTS: central polypurine tract and central termination sequence of HIV-1
