[The description below was written by a language model from this plasmid's Addgene catalogue record and pLannotate feature annotations shown in this document.]
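Description:
LIMK1 gRNA (BRDN0001144894) is a third-generation lentiviral CRISPR guide plasmid built on the lentiGuide-Puro backbone, carrying a single guide RNA directed against human LIMK1 (LIM domain kinase 1). The guide was designed against two LIMK1 reference transcripts and belongs to a human kinome gRNA collection. In bacteria the 8.3 kb plasmid is maintained at high copy through a ColE1/pUC-type origin and selected with ampicillin via the β-lactamase gene. An f1 origin, an SV40 origin and remnants of lac and phage-promoter sequences are also annotated in the backbone.

The lentiviral transfer region begins with an RSV promoter fused to a truncated HIV-1 5' LTR, which makes genomic RNA production Tat-independent. This is followed by the Ψ packaging signal with a partial gag sequence, the Rev response element for Rev-dependent nuclear export, and a cPPT/CTS element that aids nuclear import of the reverse-transcribed genome. Two expression units sit within it. The human U6 RNA polymerase III promoter drives the LIMK1-targeting spacer joined to the Streptococcus pyogenes Cas9 guide scaffold. The EF-1α core promoter with its intron A drives puromycin N-acetyltransferase, allowing selection of transduced mammalian cells. A WPRE enhances transcript expression, and the U3-deleted 3' LTR renders the integrated provirus self-inactivating, with an SV40 polyadenylation signal downstream.

The plasmid does not encode Cas9. It is meant for use alongside a separate Cas9 lentiviral vector or in cells already expressing Cas9, where the guide directs cleavage at LIMK1 for gene knockout studies.
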