Addgene plasmid #76047: LIMK1 gRNA (BRDN0001144894)
Purpose: 3rd generation lentiviral gRNA plasmid targeting human LIMK1
Depositing lab: John Doench & David Root. Depositing organization: Broad Institute. Publication: Optimized sgRNA design to maximize activity and minimize off-target effects of CRISPR-Cas9. Doench JG, Fusi N, Sullender M, Hegde M, Vaimberg EW, Donovan KF, Smith I, Tothova Z, Wilen C, Orchard R, Virgin HW, Listgarten J, Root DE. Nat Biotechnol. 2016 Jan 18. doi: 10.1038/nbt.3437. PubMed 26780180.
Backbone
  Vector backbone: lentiGuide-Puro
  Backbone manufacturer: Zhang Lab (Addgene plasmid # 52963)
  Vector type: Mammalian Expression, Lentiviral, CRISPR
  Selectable markers: Puromycin
Growth in bacteria
  Bacterial resistance: Ampicillin, 100 μg/mL
  Growth temperature: 37°C
  Growth strain: DH5alpha
  Copy number: High Copy
Gene/Insert
  Gene/Insert name: LIMK1 (alt names: LIMK1; NM_001204426.1)
  gRNA/shRNA sequence: TCCGGCTTATACTCCCAGCG
  Species: H. sapiens (human)
  Entrez Gene: LIMK1 (a.k.a. LIMK, LIMK-1)
  Promoter: hU6
  Cloning method: Unknown
  Sequencing primers: 5′ U6-F; 3′ pS2-R
Terms and licenses: Academic/Nonprofit Terms; Industry Terms: Not Available to Industry
Depositor comments: The gRNA was designed to target the following Genbank reference sequence(s): NM_001204426.1,NM_002314.3. Note that this plasmid does NOT contain Cas9. It should be used in conjunction with lentiCas9-Blast (Addgene #52962) or otherwise with cell lines already expressing Cas9. Browse the full kinome gRNA library at http://www.addgene.org/pooled-library/broadgpp-human-kinome/ or visit http://www.broadinstitute.org/rnai/public/ for detailed protocols and information.
How to cite: LIMK1 gRNA (BRDN0001144894) was a gift from John Doench & David Root (Addgene plasmid # 76047 ; http://n2t.net/addgene:76047 ; RRID:Addgene_76047)
