>Addgene plasmid #76047 | LIMK1 gRNA (BRDN0001144894) | depositor partial sequence | sequence record 143507 | Target Sequence
TCCGGCTTATACTCCCAGCG
