>Addgene plasmid #76047 | LIMK1 gRNA (BRDN0001144894) | addgene partial sequence | sequence record 185077 | hU6-F
AGAAAGTAATAATTTCTTGGGTAGTTTGCAGTTTTAAAATTATGTTTTAAAATGGACTATCATATGCTTA
CCGTAACTTGAAAGTATTTCGATTTCTTGGCTTTATATATCTTGTGGAAAGGACGAAACACCGTCCGGCT
TATACTCCCAGCGGTTTTAGAGCTAGAAATAGCAAGTTAAAATAAGGCTAGTCCGTTATCAACTTGAAAA
AGTGGCACCGAGTCGGTGCTTTTTTAAGCTTGGCGTAACTAGATCTTGAGACAAATGGCAGTATTCATCC
ACAATTTTAAAAGAAAAGGGGGGATTGGGGGGTACAGTGCAGGGGAAAGAATAGTAGACATAATAGCAAC
AGACATACAAACTAAAGAATTACAAAAACAAATTACAAAAATTCAAAATTTTCGGGTTTATTACAGGGAC
AGCAGAGATCCACTTTGGCGCCGGCTCGAGGGGGCCCGGGTGCAAAGATGGATAAAGTTTTAAACAGAGA
GGAATCTTTGCAGCTAATGGACCTTCTAGGTCTTGAAAGGAGTGGGAATTGGCTCCGGTGCCCGTCAGTG
GGCAGAGCGC
